>Addgene plasmid #222239 | pcDNA-DDX53-GFP | addgene full sequence | sequence record 441404 | Addgene NGS Result
TTAAGCTACAACAAGGCAAGGCTTGACCGACAATTGCATGAAGAATCTGCTTAGGGTTAGGCGTTTTGCG
CTGCTTCGCGATGTACGGGCCAGATATACGCGTTGACATTGATTATTGACTAGTTATTAATAGTAATCAA
TTACGGGGTCATTAGTTCATAGCCCATATATGGAGTTCCGCGTTACATAACTTACGGTAAATGGCCCGCC
TGGCTGACCGCCCAACGACCCCCGCCCATTGACGTCAATAATGACGTATGTTCCCATAGTAACGCCAATA
GGGACTTTCCATTGACGTCAATGGGTGGAGTATTTACGGTAAACTGCCCACTTGGCAGTACATCAAGTGT
ATCATATGCCAAGTACGCCCCCTATTGACGTCAATGACGGTAAATGGCCCGCCTGGCATTATGCCCAGTA
CATGACCTTATGGGACTTTCCTACTTGGCAGTACATCTACGTATTAGTCATCGCTATTACCATGGTGATG
CGGTTTTGGCAGTACATCAATGGGCGTGGATAGCGGTTTGACTCACGGGGATTTCCAAGTCTCCACCCCA
TTGACGTCAATGGGAGTTTGTTTTGGCACCAAAATCAACGGGACTTTCCAAAATGTCGTAACAACTCCGC
CCCATTGACGCAAATGGGCGGTAGGCGTGTACGGTGGGAGGTCTATATAAGCAGAGCTCTCTGGCTAACT
AGAGAACCCACTGCTTACTGGCTTATCGAAATTAATACGACTCACTATAGGGAGACCCAAGCTGGCTAGT
TAAGCTGAGCATCAACAAGTTTGTACAAAAAAGTTGGCATGTCCCACTGGGCCCCAGAGTGGAAGAGGGC
GGAGGCTAATCCAAGAGACCTTGGGGCCAGCTGGGATGTCAGGGGCAGCAGAGGCAGTGGCTGGAGTGGC
CCCTTCGGCCATCAGGGACCGAGAGCAGCAGGCTCCCGTGAACCACCACTCTGCTTTAAAATAAAGAACA
ATATGGTTGGTGTGGTCATTGGTTACAGTGGATCAAAAATAAAAGATCTACAACATTCGACAAACACTAA
AATACAGATCATAAACGGGGAATCTGAAGCAAAAGTCAGAATTTTTGGCAATAGGGAAATGAAAGCAAAG
GCCAAAGCGGCTATAGAAACACTTATTAGAAAACAAGAAAGCTACAACTCAGAATCCAGTGTGGATAATG
CTGCATCCCAAACCCCTATTGGAAGAAATCTAGGCAGAAATGACATTGTTGGAGAAGCTGAGCCATTGTC
AAATTGGGATCGCATTAGGGCAGCAGTCGTGGAGTGCGAAAAGAGAAAATGGGCAGATCTACCACCAGTT
AAGAAAAACTTTTACATAGAATCCAAAGCAACAAGCTGCATGTCTGAAATGCAGGTGATTAACTGGAGAA
AGGAAAATTTCAACATAACGTGTGATGACTTGAAAAGTGGTGAAAAGCGTCTCATTCCAAAACCAACTTG
CAGGTTTAAAGACGCTTTTCAGCAATACCCTGATCTTCTGAAAAGCATAATAAGGGTAGGGATTTTAAAG
CCAACGCCAATTCAGTCACAGGCATGGCCAATTATTCTACAAGGAATAGATCTTATAGTAGTTGCACAAA
CCGGAACAGGGAAAACATTGTCCTATCTAATGCCTGGGTTTATTCATCTTGATTCTCAACCAATATCTAG
AGAGCAAAGGAATGGGCCTGGGATGCTAGTCCTTACACCCACTAGAGAGTTGGCTCTTCACGTGGAAGCT
GAATGTTCAAAGTATTCATATAAAGGTCTCAAAAGCATTTGCATATATGGTGGTAGAAACAGAAATGGAC
AAATAGAAGACATTAGCAAAGGTGTAGATATCATTATTGCAACTCCTGGGAGGCTGAATGACCTACAAAT
GAATAACTCTGTCAACCTAAGAAGCATAACCTACTTGGTTATAGATGAGGCAGATAAAATGCTGGATATG
GAATTTGAACCCCAGATAAGGAAGATTTTATTAGATGTGCGCCCAGACCGACAGACTGTTATGACAAGTG
CAACTTGGCCAGATACTGTACGTCAACTAGCACTTTCTTATTTGAAAGATCCTATGATTGTTTATGTTGG
TAATCTGAATCTAGTGGCTGTAAATACAGTGAAGCAAAATATAATTGTTACCACAGAAAAAGAAAAACGA
GCTCTCACCCAAGAATTCGTAGAGAACATGTCACCCAACGACAAAGTCATCATGTTTGTCAGCCAAAAAC
ATATTGCTGATGACTTGTCAAGCGACTTCAATATCCAAGGCATATCTGCAGAATCATTACATGGCAACAG
TGAACAGAGTGATCAAGAGCGAGCAGTAGAGGACTTTAAAAGCGGAAACATAAAGATACTGATTACAACT
GATATAGTATCCCGAGGTCTTGATCTTAATGATGTCACACATGTATATAATTATGATTTCCCAAGGAATA
TTGACGTATATGTACACAGAGTAGGGTACATTGGACGGACAGGAAAGACTGGCACATCAGTTACCCTCAT
CACTCAGAGAGATTCGAAAATGGCCGGTGAATTGATTAAAATTCTGGACAGAGCAAATCAGAGTGTTCCG
GAAGATCTTGTAGTAATGGCTGAGCAATACAAGTTAAATCAACAAAAGAGGCACAGAGAAACACGATCAA
GAGAACCTGGACAAAGACGTAAGGAGTTTTATTTTTTAAGTTGCCCAACTTTCTTGTACAAAGTGGTTGA
TGCTGTTAACATGGTGAGCAAGGGCGAGGAGCTGTTCACCGGGGTGGTGCCCATCCTGGTCGAGCTGGAC
GGCGACGTAAACGGCCACAAGTTCAGCGTGTCCGGCGAGGGCGAGGGCGATGCCACCTACGGCAAGCTGA
CCCTGAAGTTCATCTGCACCACCGGCAAGCTGCCCGTGCCCTGGCCCACCCTCGTGACCACCTTCACCTA
CGGCGTGCAGTGCTTCGCCCGCTACCCCGACCACATGAAGCAGCACGACTTCTTCAAGTCCGCCATGCCC
GAAGGCTACGTCCAGGAGCGCACCATCTTCTTCAAGGACGACGGCAACTACAAGACCCGCGCCGAGGTGA
AGTTCGAGGGCGACACCCTGGTGAACCGCATCGAGCTGAAGGGCATCGACTTCAAGGAGGACGGCAACAT
CCTGGGGCACAAGCTGGAGTACAACTACAACAGCCACAAGGTCTATATCACCGCCGACAAGCAGAAGAAC
GGCATCAAGGTGAACTTCAAGACCCGCCACAACATCGAGGACGGCAGCGTGCAGCTCGCCGACCACTACC
AGCAGAACACCCCCATCGGCGACGGCCCCGTGCTGCTGCCCGACAACCACTACCTGAGCACCCAGTCCGC
CCTGAGCAAAGACCCCAACGAGAAGCGCGATCACATGGTCCTGCTGGAGTTCGTGACCGCCGCCGGGATC
ACTCTCGGCATGGACGAGCTGTACAAGTAATGATAAGTTTAAACGGGGGAGGCTAACTGAAACACGGAAG
GAGACAATACCGGAAGGAACCCGCGCTATGACGGCAATAAAAAGACAGAATAAAACGCACGGGTGTTGGG
TCGTTTGTTCATAAACGCGGGGTTCGGTCCCAGGGCTGGCACTCTGTCGATACCCCACCGAGACCCCATT
GGGGCCAATACGCCCGCGTTTCTTCCTTTTCCCCACCCCACCCCCCAAGTTCGGGTGAAGGCCCAGGGCT
CGCAGCCAACGTCGGGGCGGCAGGCCCTGCCATAGCAGATCTGCGCAGCTGGGGCTCTAGGGGGTATCCC
C
[124 nt withheld, positions 3782-3905]
C
[91 nt withheld, positions 3907-3997]
A
[49 nt withheld, positions 3999-4047]
CCTTTGACGTTGGAGTCCACGTTCTTT
[37 nt withheld, positions 4075-4111]
ACCCTATCTCGGTCTATTCTTTTGATTTATAAGGGATTTTGCCGATTTCGGCCTATTGGTTAAAAAATGA
GCTGATTTAACAAAAATTTAACGCGAATTAATTCTGTGGAATGTGTGTCAGTTAGGGTGTGGAAAGTCCC
CAGGCTCCCCAGCAGGCAGAAGTATGCAAAGCATGCATCTCAATTAGTCAGCAACCAGGTGTGGAAAGTC
CCCAGGCTCCCCAGCAGGCAGAAGTATGCAAAGCATGCATCTCAATTAGTCAGCAACCATAGTCCCGCCC
CTAACTCCGCCCATCCCGCCCCTAACTCCGCCCAGTTCCGCCCATTCTCCGCCCCATGGCTGACTAATTT
TTTTTATTTATGCAGAGGCCGAGGCCGCCTCTGCCTCTGAGCTATTCCAGAAGTAGTGAGGAGGCTTTTT
TGGAGGCCTAGGCTTTTGCAAAAAGCTCCCGGGAGCTTGTATATCCATTTTCGGATCTGATCAGCACGTG
TTGACAATTAATCATCGGCATAGTATATCGGCATAGTATAATACGACAAGGTGAGGAACTAAACCATGGC
CAAGCCTTTGTCTCAAGAAGAATCCACCCTCATTGAAAGAGCAACGGCTACAATCAACAGCATCCCCATC
TCTGAAGACTACAGCGTCGCCAGCGCAGCTCTCTCTAGCGACGGCCGCATCTTCACTGGTGTCAATGTAT
ATCATTTTACTGGGGGACCTTGTGCAGAACTCGTGGTGCTGGGCACTGCTGCTGCTGCGGCAGCTGGCAA
CCTGACTTGTATCGTCGCGATCGGAAATGAGAACAGGGGCATCTTGAGCCCCTGCGGACGGTGCCGACAG
GTGCTTCTCGATCTGCATCCTGGGATCAAAGCCATAGTGAAGGACAGTGATGGACAGCCGACGGCAGTTG
GGATTCGTGAATTGCTGCCCTCTGGTTATGTGTGGGAGGGCTAAGCACTTCGTGGCCGAGGAGCAGGACT
GACACGTGCTACGAGATTTCGATTCCACCGCCGCCTTCTATGAAAGGTTGGGCTTCGGAATCGTTTTCCG
GGACGCCGGCTGGATGATCCTCCAGCGCGGGGATCTCATGCTGGAGTTCTTCGCCCACCCCAACTTGTTT
ATTGCAGCTTATAATGGTTACAAATAAAGCAATAGCATCACAAATTTCACAAATAAAGCATTTTTTTCAC
TGCATTCTAGTTGTGGTTTGTCCAAACTCATCAATGTATCTTATCATGTCTGTATACCGTCGACCTCTAG
CTAGAGCTTGGCGTAATCATGGTCATAGCTGTTTCCTGTGTGAAATTGTTATCCGCTCACAATTCCACAC
AACATACGAGCCGGAAGCATAAAGTGTAAAGCCTGGGGTGCCTAATGAGTGAGCTAACTCACATTAATTG
CGTTGCGCTCACTGCCCGCTTTCCAGTCGGGAAACCTGTCGTGCCAGCTGCATTAATGAATCGGCCAACG
CGCGGGGAGAGGCGGTTTGCGTATTGGGCGCTCTTCCGCTTCCTCGCTCACTGACTCGCTGCGCTCGGTC
GTTCGGCTGCGGCGAGCGGTATCAGCTCACTCAAAGGCGGTAATACGGTTATCCACAGAATCAGGGGATA
ACGCAGGAAAGAACATGTGAGCAAAAGGCCAGCAAAAGGCCAGGAACCGTAAAAAGGCCGCGTTGCTGGC
GTTTTTCCATAGGCTCCGCCCCCCTGACGAGCATCACAAAAATCGACGCTCAAGTCAGAGGTGGCGAAAC
CCGACAGGACTATAAAGATACCAGGCGTTTCCCCCTGGAAGCTCCCTCGTGCGCTCTCCTGTTCCGACCC
TGCCGCTTACCGGATACCTGTCCGCCTTTCTCCCTTCGGGAAGCGTGGCGCTTTCTCATAGCTCACGCTG
TAGGTATCTCAGTTCGGTGTAGGTCGTTCGCTCCAAGCTGGGCTGTGTGCACGAACCCCCCGTTCAGCCC
GACCGCTGCGCCTTATCCGGTAACTATCGTCTTGAGTCCAACCCGGTAAGACACGACTTATCGCCACTGG
CAGCAGCCACTGGTAACAGGATTAGCAGAGCGAGGTATGTAGGCGGTGCTACAGAGTTCTTGAAGTGGTG
GCCTAACTACGGCTACACTAGAAGAACAGTATTTGGTATCTGCGCTCTGCTGAAGCCAGTTACCTTCGGA
AAAAGAGTTGGTAGCTCTTGATCCGGCAAACAAACCACCGCTGGTAGCGGTGGTTTTTTTGTTTGCAAGC
AGCAGATTACGCGCAGAAAAAAAGGATCTCAAGAAGATCCTTTGATCTTTTCTACGGGGTCTGACGCTCA
GTGGAACGAAAACTCACGTTAAGGGATTTTGGTCATGAGATTATCAAAAAGGATCTTCACCTAGATCCTT
TTAAATTAAAAATGAAGTTTTAAATCAATCTAAAGTATATATGAGTAAACTTGGTCTGACAGTTACCAAT
GCTTAATCAGTGAGGCACCTATCTCAGCGATCTGTCTATTTCGTTCATCCATAGTTGCCTGACTCCCCGT
CGTGTAGATAACTACGATACGGGAGGGCTTACCATCTGGCCCCAGTGCTGCAATGATACCGCGAGACCCA
CGCTCACCGGCTCCAGATTTATCAGCAATAAACCAGCCAGCCGGAAGGGCCGAGCGCAGAAGTGGTCCTG
CAACTTTATCCGCCTCCATCCAGTCTATTAATTGTTGCCGGGAAGCTAGAGTAAGTAGTTCGCCAGTTAA
TAGTTTGCGCAACGTTGTTGCCATTGCTACAGGCATCGTGGTGTCACGCTCGTCGTTTGGTATGGCTTCA
TTCAGCTCCGGTTCCCAACGATCAAGGCGAGTTACATGATCCCCCATGTTGTGCAAAAAAGCGGTTAGCT
CCTTCGGTCCTCCGATCGTTGTCAGAAGTAAGTTGGCCGCAGTGTTATCACTCATGGTTATGGCAGCACT
GCATAATTCTCTTACTGTCATGCCATCCGTAAGATGCTTTTCTGTGACTGGTGAGTACTCAACCAAGTCA
TTCTGAGAATAGTGTATGCGGCGACCGAGTTGCTCTTGCCCGGCGTCAATACGGGATAATACCGCGCCAC
ATAGCAGAACTTTAAAAGTGCTCATCATTGGAAAACGTTCTTCGGGGCGAAAACTCTCAAGGATCTTACC
GCTGTTGAGATCCAGTTCGATGTAACCCACTCGTGCACCCAACTGATCTTCAGCATCTTTTACTTTCACC
AGCGTTTCTGGGTGAGCAAAAACAGGAAGGCAAAATGCCGCAAAAAAGGGAATAAGGGCGACACGGAAAT
GTTGAATACTCATACTCTTCCTTTTTCAATATTATTGAAGCATTTATCAGGGTTATTGTCTCATGAGCGG
ATACATATTTGAATGTATTTAGAAAAATAAACAAATAGGGGTTCCGCGCACATTTCCCCGAAAAGTGCCA
CCTGACGTCGACGGATCGGGAGATCTCCCGATCCCCTATGGTGCACTCTCAGTACAATCTGCTCTGATGC
CGCATAGTTAAGCCAGTATCTGCTCCCTGCTTGTGTGTTGGAGGTCGCTGAGTAGTGCGCGAGCAAAAT
Features (pLannotate 1.2.2; 25 found; start..end, strand, type, name):
    105..484     +  enhancer       CMV enhancer: human cytomegalovirus immediate early enhancer
    485..688     +  promoter       CMV promoter: human cytomegalovirus (CMV) immediate early promoter
    684..717     +  LTR            5' LTR (truncated) (fragment): truncated 5' long terminal repeat (LTR) from HIV-1
    733..751     +  promoter       T7 promoter: promoter for bacteriophage T7 RNA polymerase
    786..803     +  protein_bind   attB1 (fragment): mutant version of attB; core recombination site for the Gateway® BP reaction BP Clonase™
    809..2701    +  CDS            DDX53: DDX53_HUMAN - Also known as CAGE. Experimental evidence at protein level: Swiss-Prot protein existence level 1. From Homo sapiens (Human).
   2704..2727    -  protein_bind   attB2: mutant version of attB; recombination site for the Gateway® BP reaction BP Clonase™
   2741..3460    +  CDS            EmGFP: Emerald GFP mammalian codon-optimized
   3532..3580    +  polyA_signal   HSV TK poly(A) signal: herpes simplex virus thymidine kinase polyadenylation signal (Cole and Stacy, 1985)
   3671..3687    -  polyA_signal   bGH poly(A) signal (fragment): bovine growth hormone polyadenylation signal
   3782..4210    +  rep_origin     f1 ori (sequence partly withheld): f1 bacteriophage origin of replication; arrow indicates direction of (+) strand synthesis
   4224..4553    +  promoter       SV40 promoter: SV40 enhancer and early promoter
   4601..4648    +  promoter       EM7 promoter: synthetic bacterial promoter&nbsp
   4667..5065    +  CDS            BSD: blasticidin S deaminase; Aspergillus terreus BSD; confers resistance to blasticidin
   5066..5093    +  CDS            BleoR (fragment): antibiotic-binding protein; Sh ble from Streptoalloteichus hindustanus; confers resistance to bleomycin, phleomycin, and Zeocin™
   5103..5228    +  CDS            ble (fragment): BLE_KLEPN - Experimental evidence at protein level: Swiss-Prot protein existence level 1. Binding protein with a strong affinity to the bleomycin family of antibiotics. Binds to CL990; an antimitotic-antibiotic compound. From Klebsiella pneumoniae.
   5223..5344    +  polyA_signal   SV40 poly(A) signal: SV40 polyadenylation signal
   5417..5433    -  protein_bind   lac operator: The lac repressor binds to the lac operator to inhibit transcription in E. coli. This inhibition can be relieved by adding lactose or isopropyl-β-D-thiogalactopyranoside (IPTG). lac repressor encoded by lacI
   5441..5471    -  promoter       lac promoter: promoter for the E. coli lac operon
   5486..5507    -  protein_bind   CAP binding site: CAP binding activates transcription in the presence of cAMP. E. coli catabolite activator protein
   5520..5612    -  CDS            lacI (fragment): lac repressor; lacI; The lac repressor binds to the lac operator to inhibit transcription in E. coli. This inhibition can be relieved by adding lactose or isopropyl-β-D-thiogalactopyranoside (IPTG).
   5795..6383    -  rep_origin     ori: high-copy-number ColE1/pMB1/pBR322/pUC origin of replication
   6554..7414    -  CDS            AmpR: β-lactamase; bla; confers resistance to ampicillin, carbenicillin, and related antibiotics
   7415..7519    -  promoter       AmpR promoter: bla
   7578..7630    -  misc_feature   bom (fragment): basis of mobility region from pBR322
