[The description below was written by a language model from this plasmid's Addgene catalogue record and pLannotate feature annotations shown in this document.]
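Description:
pcDNA-DDX53-GFP is a mammalian expression plasmid built on the pcDNA6.2/C-EmGFP-DEST Gateway destination backbone and designed to produce human DDX53 (also known as CAGE or CT26) fused at its C terminus to GFP. The DDX53 coding sequence, roughly 1.9 kb, was introduced by Gateway recombination and sits between attB1 and attB2 sites. It is followed directly by the backbone-encoded, mammalian codon-optimized Emerald GFP, so that translation through the attB2 linker yields the DDX53-EmGFP fusion. Transcription in mammalian cells is driven by the human cytomegalovirus immediate-early enhancer and promoter and terminated by the HSV thymidine kinase polyadenylation signal. A T7 promoter placed just upstream of the insert allows in vitro transcription with T7 RNA polymerase.

For selection of transfected mammalian cells, the plasmid carries a blasticidin S deaminase gene under the SV40 early promoter with an SV40 polyadenylation signal. An EM7 bacterial promoter in front of the same gene permits blasticidin selection in E. coli as well. Routine propagation in bacteria relies on a high-copy ColE1/pUC-type origin and a β-lactamase gene conferring ampicillin resistance, and an f1 origin is also present. Several short annotated fragments (HIV-1 LTR, bGH poly(A), bleomycin-resistance, lacI and bom matches) appear to be backbone remnants or partial matches rather than functional elements. The sequenced record is 7,680 nt, somewhat shorter than the approximately 7.9 kb total listed in the catalogue entry. The construct is intended for expressing GFP-tagged DDX53 in mammalian cells. The fluorescent tag would allow the protein to be visualized or detected, though the record gives no specific applications.
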