Addgene plasmid #222239: pcDNA-DDX53-GFP
Purpose: Express GFP tagged DDX53 in mammalian cells
Depositing lab: Yuliang Wu.
Backbone
  Vector backbone: pcDNA™6.2/C-EmGFP-DEST
  Backbone size w/o insert (bp): 7442
  Total vector size (bp): 7900
  Vector type: Mammalian Expression
  Selectable markers: Blasticidin
Growth in bacteria
  Bacterial resistance: Ampicillin, 100 μg/mL
  Growth temperature: 37°C
  Growth strain: DH5alpha
  Copy number: High Copy
Gene/Insert
  Gene/Insert name: DDX53 (alt name: CAGE)
  Species: H. sapiens (human)
  Insert size (bp): 1900
  Entrez Gene: DDX53 (a.k.a. CAGE, CT26)
  Promoter: CMV and T7
  Tag / fusion protein: GFP (C terminal on backbone)
  Cloning method: Gateway Cloning
  Sequencing primers: 5′ CMV promoter
Terms and licenses: Academic/Nonprofit Terms; Industry Terms: Not Available to Industry
How to cite: pcDNA-DDX53-GFP was a gift from Yuliang Wu (Addgene plasmid # 222239 ; http://n2t.net/addgene:222239 ; RRID:Addgene_222239)
